>Addgene plasmid #162029 | pLEX301-ARF6-TagRFP | addgene full sequence | sequence record 318833 | Addgene NGS Result
ATTCAAAATTTTCGGGTTTATTACAGGGACAGCAGAGATCCACTTTGGCGCCGGCTCGAGGGGGCCCGGG
GTTATTAATAGTAATCAATTACGGGGTCATTAGTTCATAGCCCATATATGGAGTTCCGCGTTACATAACT
TACGGTAAATGGCCCGCCTGGCTGACCGCCCAACGACCCCCGCCCATTGACGTCAATAATGACGTATGTT
CCCATAGTAACGCCAATAGGGACTTTCCATTGACGTCAATGGGTGGAGTATTTACGGTAAACTGCCCACT
TGGCAGTACATCAAGTGTATCATATGCCAAGTACGCCCCCTATTGACGTCAATGACGGTAAATGGCCCGC
CTGGCATTATGCCCAGTACATGACCTTATGGGACTTTCCTACTTGGCAGTACATCTACGTATTAGTCATC
GCTATTACCATGGTGATGCGGTTTTGGCAGTACATCAATGGGCGTGGATAGCGGTTTGACTCACGGGGAT
TTCCAAGTCTCCACCCCATTGACGTCAATGGGAGTTTGTTTTGGCACCAAAATCAACGGGACTTTCCAAA
ATGTCGTAACAACTCCGCCCCATTGACGCAAATGGGCGGTAGGCGTGTACGGTGGGAGGTCTATATAAGC
AGAGCTGGTTTAGTGAACCGTCAGATCCGCTAGATGGGGAAGGTGCTATCCAAAATCTTCGGGAACAAGG
AAATGCGGATCCTCATGTTGGGCCTGGACGCGGCCGGCAAGACAACAATCCTGTACAAGTTGAAGCTGGG
CCAGTCGGTGACCACCATTCCCACTGTGGGTTTCAACGTGGAGACGGTGACTTACAAAAATGTCAAGTTC
AACGTATGGGATGTGGGCGGCCAGGACAAGATCCGGCCGCTCTGGCGGCATTACTACACTGGGACCCAAG
GTCTCATCTTCGTAGTGGACTGCGCCGACCGCGACCGCATCGATGAGGCTCGCCAGGAGCTGCACCGCAT
TATCAATGACCGGGAGATGAGGGACGCCATAATCCTCATCTTCGCCAACAAGCAGGACCTGCCCGATGCC
ATGAAACCCCACGAGATCCAGGAGAAACTGGGCCTGACCCGGATTCGGGACAGGAACTGGTATGTGCAGC
CCTCCTGTGCCACCTCAGGGGACGGACTCTATGAGGGCCTGACCTGGCTGACCAGCAACTACAAATCTCC
GGTCGCCACCATGGTGTCTAAGGGCGAAGAGCTGATTAAGGAGAACATGCACATGAAGCTGTACATGGAG
GGCACCGTGAACAACCACCACTTCAAGTGCACATCCGAGGGCGAAGGCAAGCCCTACGAGGGCACCCAGA
CCATGAGAATCAAGGTGGTCGAGGGCGGCCCTCTCCCCTTCGCCTTCGACATCCTGGCTACCAGCTTCAT
GTACGGCAGCAGAACCTTCATCAACCACACCCAGGGCATCCCCGATTTCTTTAAGCAGTCCTTCCCTGAG
GGCTTCACATGGGAGAGAGTCACCACATACGAAGACGGGGGCGTGCTGACCGCTACCCAGGACACCAGCC
TCCAGGACGGCTGCCTCATCTACAACGTCAAGATCAGAGGGGTGAACTTCCCATCCAACGGCCCTGTGAT
GCAGAAGAAAACACTCGGCTGGGAGGCCAACACCGAGATGCTGTACCCCGCTGACGGCGGCCTGGAAGGC
AGAACCGACATGGCCCTGAAGCTCGTGGGCGGGGGCCACCTGATCTGCAACTTCAAGACCACATACAGAT
CCAAGAAACCCGCTAAGAACCTCAAGATGCCCGGCGTCTACTATGTGGACCACAGACTGGAAAGAATCAA
GGAGGCCGACAAAGAGACCTACGTCGAGCAGCACGAGGTGGCTGTGGCCAGATACTGCGACCTCCCTAGC
AAACTGGGGCACAAACTTAATGGCATGGACGAGCTGTACAAGTCCGGACTCAGATCTCGAGCTCAAGCTT
CGAATTCTGCAGTCGACGGTACCGCGGGCCCGGTGGCGCGTTAAGTCGACAATCAACCTCTGGATTACAA
AATTTGTGAAAGATTGACTGGTATTCTTAACTATGTTGCTCCTTTTACGCTATGTGGATACGCTGCTTTA
ATGCCTTTGTATCATGCTATTGCTTCCCGTATGGCTTTCATTTTCTCCTCCTTGTATAAATCCTGGTTGC
TGTCTCTTTATGAGGAGTTGTGGCCCGTTGTCAGGCAACGTGGCGTGGTGTGCACTGTGTTTGCTGACGC
AACCCCCACTGGTTGGGGCATTGCCACCACCTGTCAGCTCCTTTCCGGGACTTTCGCTTTCCCCCTCCCT
ATTGCCACGGCGGAACTCATCGCCGCCTGCCTTGCCCGCTGCTGGACAGGGGCTCGGCTGTTGGGCACTG
ACAATTCCGTGGTGTTGTCGGGGAAATCATCGTCCTTTCCTTGGCTGCTCGCCTGTGTTGCCACCTGGAT
TCTGCGCGGGACGTCCTTCTGCTACGTCCCTTCGGCCCTCAATCCAGCGGACCTTCCTTCCCGCGGCCTG
CTGCCGGCTCTGCGGCCTCTTCCGCGTCTTCGCCTTCGCCCTCAGACGAGTCGGATCTCCCTTTGGGCCG
CCTCCCCGCGTCGACTTTAAGACCAATGACTTACAAGGCAGCTGTAGATCTTAGCCACTTTTTAAAAGAA
AAGGGGGGACTGGAAGGGCTAATTCACTCCCAACGAAGACAAGATCTGCTTTTTGCTTGTACTGGGTCTC
TCTGGTTAGACCAGATCTGAGCCTGGGAGCTCTCTGGCTAACTAGGGAACCCACTGCTTAAGCCTCAATA
AAGCTTGCCTTGAGTGCTTCAAGTAGTGTGTGCCCGTCTGTTGTGTGACTCTGGTAACTAGAGATCCCTC
AGACCCTTTTAGTCAGTGTGGAAAATCTCTAGCAGTACGTATAGTAGTTCATGTCATCTTATTATTCAGT
ATTTATAACTTGCAAAGAAATGAATATCAGAGAGTGAGAGGAACTTGTTTATTGCAGCTTATAATGGTTA
CAAATAAAGCAATAGCATCACAAATTTCACAAATAAAGCATTTTTTTCACTGCATTCTAGTTGTGGTTTG
TCCAAACTCATCAATGTATCTTATCATGTCTGGCTCTAGCTATCCCGCCCCTAACTCCGCCCATCCCGCC
CCTAACTCCGCCCAGTTCCGCCCATTCTCCGCCCCATGGCTGACTAATTTTTTTTATTTATGCAGAGGCC
GAGGCCGCCTCGGCCTCTGAGCTATTCCAGAAGTAGTGAGGAGGCTTTTTTGGAGGCCTAGGGACGTACC
CAATTCGCCCTATAGTGAGTCGTATTACGCGCGCTCACTGGCCGTCGTTTTACAACGTCGTGACTGGGAA
AACCCTGGCGTTACCCAACTTAATCGCCTTGCAGCACATCCCCCTTTCGCCAGCTGGCGTAATAGCGAAG
AGGCCCGCACCGATCGCCCTTCCCAACAGTTGCGCAGCCTGAATGGCGAATGGG
[124 nt withheld, positions 3485-3608]
C
[91 nt withheld, positions 3610-3700]
A
[49 nt withheld, positions 3702-3750]
CCTTTGACGTTGGAGTCCACGTTCTTT
[37 nt withheld, positions 3778-3814]
ACCCTATCTCGGTCTATTCTTTTGATTTATAAGGGATTTTGCCGATTTCGGCCTATTGGTTAAAAAATGA
GCTGATTTAACAAAAATTTAACGCGAATTTTAACAAAATATTAACGCTTACAATTTAGGTGGCACTTTTC
GGGGAAATGTGCGCGGAACCCCTATTTGTTTATTTTTCTAAATACATTCAAATATGTATCCGCTCATGAG
ACAATAACCCTGATAAATGCTTCAATAATATTGAAAAAGGAAGAGTATGAGTATTCAACATTTCCGTGTC
GCCCTTATTCCCTTTTTTGCGGCATTTTGCCTTCCTGTTTTTGCTCACCCAGAAACGCTGGTGAAAGTAA
AAGATGCTGAAGATCAGTTGGGTGCACGAGTGGGTTACATCGAACTGGATCTCAACAGCGGTAAGATCCT
TGAGAGTTTTCGCCCCGAAGAACGTTTTCCAATGATGAGCACTTTTAAAGTTCTGCTATGTGGCGCGGTA
TTATCCCGTATTGACGCCGGGCAAGAGCAACTCGGTCGCCGCATACACTATTCTCAGAATGACTTGGTTG
AGTACTCACCAGTCACAGAAAAGCATCTTACGGATGGCATGACAGTAAGAGAATTATGCAGTGCTGCCAT
AACCATGAGTGATAACACTGCGGCCAACTTACTTCTGACAACGATCGGAGGACCGAAGGAGCTAACCGCT
TTTTTGCACAACATGGGGGATCATGTAACTCGCCTTGATCGTTGGGAACCGGAGCTGAATGAAGCCATAC
CAAACGACGAGCGTGACACCACGATGCCTGTAGCAATGGCAACAACGTTGCGCAAACTATTAACTGGCGA
ACTACTTACTCTAGCTTCCCGGCAACAATTAATAGACTGGATGGAGGCGGATAAAGTTGCAGGACCACTT
CTGCGCTCGGCCCTTCCGGCTGGCTGGTTTATTGCTGATAAATCTGGAGCCGGTGAGCGTGGGTCTCGCG
GTATCATTGCAGCACTGGGGCCAGATGGTAAGCCCTCCCGTATCGTAGTTATCTACACGACGGGGAGTCA
GGCAACTATGGATGAACGAAATAGACAGATCGCTGAGATAGGTGCCTCACTGATTAAGCATTGGTAACTG
TCAGACCAAGTTTACTCATATATACTTTAGATTGATTTAAAACTTCATTTTTAATTTAAAAGGATCTAGG
TGAAGATCCTTTTTGATAATCTCATGACCAAAATCCCTTAACGTGAGTTTTCGTTCCACTGAGCGTCAGA
CCCCGTAGAAAAGATCAAAGGATCTTCTTGAGATCCTTTTTTTCTGCGCGTAATCTGCTGCTTGCAAACA
AAAAAACCACCGCTACCAGCGGTGGTTTGTTTGCCGGATCAAGAGCTACCAACTCTTTTTCCGAAGGTAA
CTGGCTTCAGCAGAGCGCAGATACCAAATACTGTTCTTCTAGTGTAGCCGTAGTTAGGCCACCACTTCAA
GAACTCTGTAGCACCGCCTACATACCTCGCTCTGCTAATCCTGTTACCAGTGGCTGCTGCCAGTGGCGAT
AAGTCGTGTCTTACCGGGTTGGACTCAAGACGATAGTTACCGGATAAGGCGCAGCGGTCGGGCTGAACGG
GGGGTTCGTGCACACAGCCCAGCTTGGAGCGAACGACCTACACCGAACTGAGATACCTACAGCGTGAGCT
ATGAGAAAGCGCCACGCTTCCCGAAGGGAGAAAGGCGGACAGGTATCCGGTAAGCGGCAGGGTCGGAACA
GGAGAGCGCACGAGGGAGCTTCCAGGGGGAAACGCCTGGTATCTTTATAGTCCTGTCGGGTTTCGCCACC
TCTGACTTGAGCGTCGATTTTTGTGATGCTCGTCAGGGGGGCGGAGCCTATGGAAAAACGCCAGCAACGC
GGCCTTTTTACGGTTCCTGGCCTTTTGCTGGCCTTTTGCTCACATGTTCTTTCCTGCGTTATCCCCTGAT
TCTGTGGATAACCGTATTACCGCCTTTGAGTGAGCTGATACCGCTCGCCGCAGCCGAACGACCGAGCGCA
GCGAGTCAGTGAGCGAGGAAGCGGAAGAGCGCCCAATACGCAAACCGCCTCTCCCCGCGCGTTGGCCGAT
TCATTAATGCAGCTGGCACGACAGGTTTCCCGACTGGAAAGCGGGCAGTGAGCGCAACGCAATTAATGTG
AGTTAGCTCACTCATTAGGCACCCCAGGCTTTACACTTTATGCTTCCGGCTCGTATGTTGTGTGGAATTG
TGAGCGGATAACAATTTCACACAGGAAACAGCTATGACCATGATTACGCCAAGCGCGCAATTAACCCTCA
CTAAAGGGAACAAAAGCTGGAGCTGCAAGCTTAATGTAGTCTTATGCAATACTCTTGTAGTCTTGCAACA
TGGTAACGATGAGTTAGCAACATGCCTTACAAGGAGAGAAAAAGCACCGTGCATGCCGATTGGTGGAAGT
AAGGTGGTACGATCGTGCCTTATTAGGAAGGCAACAGACGGGTCTGACATGGATTGGACGAACCACTGAA
TTGCCGCATTGCAGAGATATTGTATTTAAGTGCCTAGCTCGATACATAAACGGGTCTCTCTGGTTAGACC
AGATCTGAGCCTGGGAGCTCTCTGGCTAACTAGGGAACCCACTGCTTAAGCCTCAATAAAGCTTGCCTTG
AGTGCTTCAAGTAGTGTGTGCCCGTCTGTTGTGTGACTCTGGTAACTAGAGATCCCTCAGACCCTTTTAG
TCAGTGTGGAAAATCTCTAGCAGTGGCGCCCGAACAGGGACTTGAAAGCGAAAGGGAAACCAGAGGAGCT
CTCTCGACGCAGGACTCGGCTTGCTGAAGCGCGCACGGCAAGAGGCGAGGGGCGGCGACTGGTGAGTACG
CCAAAAATTTTGACTAGCGGAGGCTAGAAGGAGAGAGATGGGTGCGAGAGCGTCAGTATTAAGCGGGGGA
GAATTAGATCGCGATGGGAAAAAATTCGGTTAAGGCCAGGGGGAAAGAAAAAATATAAATTAAAACATAT
AGTATGGGCAAGCAGGGAGCTAGAACGATTCGCAGTTAATCCTGGCCTGTTAGAAACATCAGAAGGCTGT
AGACAAATACTGGGACAGCTACAACCATCCCTTCAGACAGGATCAGAAGAACTTAGATCATTATATAATA
CAGTAGCAACCCTCTATTGTGTGCATCAAAGGATAGAGATAAAAGACACCAAGGAAGCTTTAGACAAGAT
AGAGGAAGAGCAAAACAAAAGTAAGACCACCGCACAGCAAGCGGCCGCTGATCTTCAGACCTGGAGGAGG
AGATATGAGGGACAATTGGAGAAGTGAATTATATAAATATAAAGTAGTAAAAATTGAACCATTAGGAGTA
GCACCCACCAAGGCAAAGAGAAGAGTGGTGCAGAGAGAAAAAAGAGCAGTGGGAATAGGAGCTTTGTTCC
TTGGGTTCTTGGGAGCAGCAGGAAGCACTATGGGCGCAGCGTCAATGACGCTGACGGTACAGGCCAGACA
ATTATTGTCTGGTATAGTGCAGCAGCAGAACAATTTGCTGAGGGCTATTGAGGCGCAACAGCATCTGTTG
CAACTCACAGTCTGGGGCATCAAGCAGCTCCAGGCAAGAATCCTGGCTGTGGAAAGATACCTAAAGGATC
AACAGCTCCTGGGGATTTGGGGTTGCTCTGGAAAACTCATTTGCACCACTGCTGTGCCTTGGAATGCTAG
TTGGAGTAATAAATCTCTGGAACAGATTTGGAATCACACGACCTGGATGGAGTGGGACAGAGAAATTAAC
AATTACACAAGCTTAATACACTCCTTAATTGAAGAATCGCAAAACCAGCAAGAAAAGAATGAACAAGAAT
TATTGGAATTAGATAAATGGGCAAGTTTGTGGAATTGGTTTAACATAACAAATTGGCTGTGGTATATAAA
ATTATTCATAATGATAGTAGGAGGCTTGGTAGGTTTAAGAATAGTTTTTGCTGTACTTTCTATAGTGAAT
AGAGTTAGGCAGGGATATTCACCATTATCGTTTCAGACCCACCTCCCAACCCCGAGGGGACCCTTGCGCC
TTTTCCAAGGCAGCCCTGGGTTTGCGCAGGGACGCGGCTGCTCTGGGCGTGGTTCCGGGAAACGCAGCGG
CGCCGACCCTGGGTCTCGCACATTCTTCACGTCCGTTCGCAGCGTCACCCGGATCTTCGCCGCTACCCTT
GTGGGCCCCCCGGCGACGCTTCCTGCTCCGCCCCTAAGTCGGGAAGGTTCCTTGCGGTTCGCGGCGTGCC
GGACGTGACAAACGGAAGCCGCACGTCTCACTAGTACCCTCGCAGACGGACAGCGCCAGGGAGCAATGGC
AGCGCGCCGACCGCGATGGGCTGTGGCCAATAGCGGCTGCTCAGCAGGGCGCGCCGAGAGCAGCGGCCGG
GAAGGGGCGGTGCGGGAGGCGGGGTGTGGGGCGGTAGTGTGGGCCCTGTTCCTGCCCGCGCGGTGTTCCG
CATTCTGCAAGCCTCCGGAGCGCACGTCGGCAGTCGGCTCCCTCGTTGACCGAATCACCGACCTCTCTCC
CCAGGGGGTACCACCGGAGCTTACCATGACCGAGTACAAGCCCACGGTGCGCCTCGCCACCCGCGACGAC
GTCCCCAGGGCCGTACGCACCCTCGCCGCCGCGTTCGCCGACTACCCCGCCACGCGCCACACCGTCGATC
CGGACCGCCACATCGAGCGGGTCACCGAGCTGCAAGAACTCTTCCTCACGCGCGTCGGGCTCGACATCGG
CAAGGTGTGGGTCGCGGACGACGGCGCCGCCGTGGCGGTCTGGACCACGCCGGAGAGCGTCGAAGCGGGG
GCGGTGTTCGCCGAGATCGGCCCGCGCATGGCCGAGTTGAGCGGTTCCCGGCTGGCCGCGCAGCAACAGA
TGGAAGGCCTCCTGGCGCCGCACCGGCCCAAGGAGCCCGCGTGGTTCCTGGCCACCGTCGGCGTCTCGCC
CGACCACCAGGGCAAGGGTCTGGGCAGCGCCGTCGTGCTCCCCGGAGTGGAGGCGGCCGAGCGCGCCGGG
GTGCCCGCCTTCCTGGAGACCTCCGCGCCCCGCAACCTCCCCTTCTACGAGCGGCTCGGCTTCACCGTCA
CCGCCGACGTCGAGGTGCCCGAAGGACCGCGCACCTGGTGCATGACCCGCAAGCCCGGTGCCTGAGAATT
CTAGATCTTGAGACAAATGGCAGTATTCATCCACAATTTTAAAAGAAAAGGGGGGATTGGGGGGTACAGT
GCAGGGGAAAGAATAGTAGACATAATAGCAACAGACATACAAACTAAAGAATTACAAAAACAAATTACAA
AA
Features (pLannotate 1.2.2; 30 found; start..end, strand, type, name):
    129..432     +  enhancer       CMV enhancer: human cytomegalovirus immediate early enhancer
    433..636     +  promoter       CMV promoter: human cytomegalovirus (CMV) immediate early promoter
    664..1188    +  CDS            ARF6: ARF6_HUMAN - Experimental evidence at protein level: Swiss-Prot protein existence level 1. (Microbial infection) Functions as an allosteric activator of the cholera toxin catalytic subunit, an ADP-ribosyltransferase. From Homo sapiens (Human).
   1201..1932    +  CDS            TagRFP-T: TagRFP-T is a basic (constitutively fluorescent) red fluorescent protein published in 2008, derived from Entacmaea quadricolor. It has low acid sensitivity.
   1933..1993    +  misc_feature   MCS (fragment): multiple cloning site
   2011..2599    +  misc_feature   WPRE: woodchuck hepatitis virus posttranscriptional regulatory element
   2650..2669    +  misc_feature   cPPT/CTS (fragment): central polypurine tract and central termination sequence of HIV-1
   2671..2904    +  LTR            3' LTR (ΔU3): self-inactivating 3' long terminal repeat (LTR) from HIV-1
   2982..3103    +  polyA_signal   SV40 poly(A) signal: SV40 polyadenylation signal
   3143..3278    +  rep_origin     SV40 ori: SV40 origin of replication
   3299..3317    -  promoter       T7 promoter: promoter for bacteriophage T7 RNA polymerase
   3325..3480    +  CDS            lacZα (fragment): LacZα fragment of β-galactosidase; lacZ fragment
   3485..3913    +  rep_origin     f1 ori (sequence partly withheld): f1 bacteriophage origin of replication; arrow indicates direction of (+) strand synthesis
   3966..4070    +  promoter       AmpR promoter: bla
   4071..4931    +  CDS            AmpR: β-lactamase; bla; confers resistance to ampicillin, carbenicillin, and related antibiotics
   5102..5690    +  rep_origin     ori: high-copy-number ColE1/pMB1/pBR322/pUC origin of replication
   5873..5965    +  CDS            lacI (fragment): lac repressor; lacI; The lac repressor binds to the lac operator to inhibit transcription in E. coli. This inhibition can be relieved by adding lactose or isopropyl-β-D-thiogalactopyranoside (IPTG).
   5978..5999    +  protein_bind   CAP binding site: CAP binding activates transcription in the presence of cAMP. E. coli catabolite activator protein
   6014..6044    +  promoter       lac promoter: promoter for the E. coli lac operon
   6052..6068    +  protein_bind   lac operator: The lac repressor binds to the lac operator to inhibit transcription in E. coli. This inhibition can be relieved by adding lactose or isopropyl-β-D-thiogalactopyranoside (IPTG). lac repressor encoded by lacI
   6113..6131    +  promoter       T3 promoter: promoter for bacteriophage T3 RNA polymerase
   6159..6385    +  promoter       RSV promoter: Rous sarcoma virus enhancer/promoter
   6386..6566    +  LTR            5' LTR (truncated): truncated 5' long terminal repeat (LTR) from HIV-1
   6613..6738    +  misc_feature   HIV-1 Ψ: packaging signal of human immunodeficiency virus type 1
   6722..7085    +  CDS            HIV-1 gag (fragment): gag protein from human immunodeficiency virus 1; gag
   7231..7464    +  misc_feature   RRE: The Rev response element (RRE) of HIV-1 allows for Rev-dependent mRNA export from the nucleus to the cytoplasm.
   7841..7867    +  CDS            Rev (fragment): human immunodeficiency virus 1 (HIV-1) Rev protein; rev; enhances nuclear export of unspliced and incompletely spliced viral mRNAs
   7868..8368    +  promoter       hPGK promoter: human phosphoglycerate kinase 1 promoter
   8390..8989    +  CDS            PuroR (fragment): puromycin N-acetyltransferase; pac from Streptomyces; confers resistance to puromycin
   9031..12      +  misc_feature   cPPT/CTS (across the origin): central polypurine tract and central termination sequence of HIV-1
