[The description below was written by a language model from this plasmid's Addgene catalogue record and pLannotate feature annotations shown in this document.]
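Description:
pLEX301-ARF6-TagRFP is a lentiviral expression plasmid built on the pLEX301-tRFP backbone for producing wild-type human ARF6, a small ARF-family GTPase, fused to a red fluorescent protein. In the 9,136 nt sequenced record, a CMV enhancer/promoter drives the ARF6 coding sequence, which is followed after a short linker by a reporter that the annotation identifies as TagRFP-T. This places the fluorescent tag at the C-terminus of ARF6. A WPRE downstream of the fusion enhances transcript stability and expression.

The viral framework has a third-generation, self-inactivating design. An RSV promoter replaces the U3 region of a truncated HIV-1 5' LTR to drive Tat-independent genomic RNA synthesis in packaging cells. It is followed by the Ψ packaging signal with a gag fragment, the RRE for Rev-dependent nuclear export, a cPPT/CTS element, and a ΔU3 3' LTR that inactivates LTR promoter activity after integration. Upstream of the CMV cassette within the proviral region, a human PGK promoter drives a puromycin N-acetyltransferase gene, annotated as a near-full-length fragment, which allows selection of transduced mammalian cells. An SV40 poly(A) signal and SV40 origin lie beyond the 3' LTR.

In bacteria the plasmid is maintained through a high-copy ColE1/pUC-type origin and ampicillin resistance. An f1 origin, lac regulatory remnants and T3/T7 promoters are carried over from the parental cloning backbone. The stated purpose is expression of tagged wild-type ARF, which suits stable transduction for live imaging or localisation of ARF6. The associated study examined an ARF GTPase module in invasion, metastasis and phosphoinositide metabolism.
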