Addgene plasmid #162029: pLEX301-ARF6-TagRFP
Purpose: Expression of tagged ARF WT
Depositing lab: David Bryant. Depositing organization: University of Glasgow. Publication: An ARF GTPase module promoting invasion and metastasis through regulating phosphoinositide metabolism. Nacke M, Sandilands E, Nikolatou K, Roman-Fernandez A, Mason S, Patel R, Lilla S, Yelland T, Galbraith LCA, Freckmann EC, McGarry L, Morton JP, Shanks E, Leung HY, Markert E, Ismail S, Zanivan S, Blyth K, Bryant DM. Nat Commun. 2021 Mar 12;12(1):1623. doi: 10.1038/s41467-021-21847-4. PubMed 33712589.
Backbone
  Vector backbone: pLEX301-tRFP
  Vector type: Lentiviral
Growth in bacteria
  Bacterial resistance: Ampicillin, 100 μg/mL
  Growth temperature: 37°C
  Growth strain: NEB Stable
  Copy number: High Copy
Gene/Insert
  Gene/Insert name: ARF6
  Species: H. sapiens (human)
  Entrez Gene: ARF6
  Cloning method: Restriction Enzyme; 5′ cloning site Unknown (unknown if destroyed)
Terms and licenses: Academic/Nonprofit Terms; Industry Terms: Not Available to Industry
Depositor comments: Please visit https://doi.org/10.1101/851410 for bioRxiv preprint.
How to cite: pLEX301-ARF6-TagRFP was a gift from David Bryant (Addgene plasmid # 162029 ; http://n2t.net/addgene:162029 ; RRID:Addgene_162029)
